Addgene plasmid #1526: L2946
Purpose: (Empty Backbone)
Depositing lab: Andrew Fire. Depositing organization: Carnegie Institution for Science.
Backbone
  Vector backbone: Unknown
  Backbone size (bp): 4699
  Vector type: Worm Expression
Growth in bacteria
  Bacterial resistance: Ampicillin, 100 μg/mL
  Growth temperature: 37°C
  Growth strain: DH5alpha
  Copy number: Unknown
Gene/Insert
  Gene/Insert name: None
  Tag / fusion protein: SV40NLS, gfpN, IVSR, IVSS, IVST, gfpC, IVSM, IVSL, unc54-204, unc545', IVSA
  Cloning method: Restriction Enzyme
Terms and licenses: Academic/Nonprofit Terms; Industry Terms: Not Available to Industry
Depositor comments: See Fire Lab Vector Kit Documentation 1997. Fire Lab Miniprep Number pPD104.33, Ligation number L2946.
How to cite: L2946 was a gift from Andrew Fire (Addgene plasmid # 1526 ; http://n2t.net/addgene:1526 ; RRID:Addgene_1526)
