[The description below was written by a language model from this plasmid's Addgene catalogue record and pLannotate feature annotations shown in this document.]
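Description:
L2946 (Fire Lab miniprep pPD104.33) is an empty-backbone worm expression vector from the 1997 Fire Lab vector kit, intended for building GFP reporter fusions for use in Caenorhabditis elegans. The backbone is recorded as unknown, but the feature table shows a standard pUC-type bacterial scaffold: a high-copy ColE1/pMB1 origin, an ampicillin resistance gene (β-lactamase) with its own promoter, and remnants of the lac region (lacI fragment, CAP site, lac promoter and operator) next to a fragment of the pUC18/19 multiple cloning site. Short rop and bom fragments also reflect pBR322-derived ancestry. The plasmid is about 4.7 kb and is selected in E. coli with ampicillin.

The payload is a GFP coding region, which the automated annotation matches to a GFPmut2-like Aequorea victoria variant. According to the catalogue's list of components, it is preceded by an SV40 nuclear localization signal, which would concentrate the reporter in nuclei and make it easier to identify expressing cells. The GFP is listed as N- and C-terminal segments (gfpN, gfpC) interspersed with several synthetic introns (IVS elements), a design generally used in these vectors to improve expression in worms. The list also names unc-54-derived sequences, probably providing 3' end processing signals, although the record does not define their roles. The annotated aex-5 fragment downstream of GFP may simply reflect C. elegans genomic sequence carried along with that region. No worm promoter is recorded. The vector appears to be promoterless, with a promoter or gene fragment of interest inserted by restriction cloning upstream of the NLS-GFP cassette to report its expression pattern in transgenic animals.
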