Features (pLannotate 1.2.2; 12 found; start..end, strand, type, name):
     43..909     +  CDS            GFPmut2: GFPmut2 is a basic (constitutively fluorescent) green fluorescent protein published in 1996, derived from Aequorea victoria. It is reported to be a very rapidly-maturing weak dimer.
   1582..1734    +  CDS            aex-5 (fragment): AEX5_CAEEL - Also known as kpc-3 From Caenorhabditis elegans.
   1862..1897    +  CDS            rop (fragment): Rop protein, which maintains plasmids at low copy number; rop
   1999..2098    +  misc_feature   bom (fragment): basis of mobility region from pBR322
   2196..2300    +  promoter       AmpR promoter: bla
   2301..3161    +  CDS            AmpR: β-lactamase; bla; confers resistance to ampicillin, carbenicillin, and related antibiotics
   3332..3920    +  rep_origin     ori: high-copy-number ColE1/pMB1/pBR322/pUC origin of replication
   4103..4195    +  CDS            lacI (fragment): lac repressor; lacI; The lac repressor binds to the lac operator to inhibit transcription in E. coli. This inhibition can be relieved by adding lactose or isopropyl-β-D-thiogalactopyranoside (IPTG).
   4208..4229    +  protein_bind   CAP binding site: CAP binding activates transcription in the presence of cAMP. E. coli catabolite activator protein
   4244..4274    +  promoter       lac promoter: promoter for the E. coli lac operon
   4282..4298    +  protein_bind   lac operator: The lac repressor binds to the lac operator to inhibit transcription in E. coli. This inhibition can be relieved by adding lactose or isopropyl-β-D-thiogalactopyranoside (IPTG). lac repressor encoded by lacI
   4335..4372    -  misc_feature   MCS (fragment): pUC18/19 multiple cloning site
>Addgene plasmid #1526 | L2946 | depositor full sequence | sequence record 136 | Author sequence
ATGACTGCTCCAAAGAAGAAGCGTAAGGTACCGGTAGAAAAAATGAGTAAAGGAGAAGAACTTTTCACTG
GAGTTGTCCCAATTCTTGTTGAATTAGATGGTGATGTTAATGGGCACAAATTTTCTGTCAGTGGAGAGGG
TGAAGGTGATGCAACATACGGAAAACTTACCCTTAAATTTATTTGCACTACTGGAAAACTACCTGTTCCA
TGGGTAAGTTTAAACATATATATACTAACTAACCCTGATTATTTAAATTTTCAGCCAACACTTGTCACTA
CTTTCGCTTATGGTCTTCAATGCTTCGCCAGATACCCAGATCATATGAAACAGCATGACTTTTTCAAGAG
TGCCATGCCCGAAGGTTATGTACAGGAAAGAACTATATTTTTCAAAGATGACGGGAACTACAAGACACGT
AAGTTTAAACAGTTCGGTACTAACTAACCATACATATTTAAATTTTCAGGTGCTGAAGTCAAGTTTGAAG
GTGATACCCTTGTTAATAGAATCGAGTTAAAAGGTATTGATTTTAAAGAAGATGGAAACATTCTTGGACA
CAAATTGGAATACAACTATAACTCACACAATGTATACATCATGGCAGACAAACAAAAGAATGGAATCAAA
GTTGTAAGTTTAAACATGATTTTACTAACTAACTAATCTGATTTAAATTTTCAGAACTTCAAAATTAGAC
ACAACATTGAAGATGGAAGCGTTCAACTAGCAGACCATTATCAACAAAATACTCCAATTGGCGATGGCCC
TGTCCTTTTACCAGACAACCATTACCTGTCCACACAATCTGCCCTTTCGAAAGATCCCAACGAAAAGAGA
GACCACATGGTCCTTCTTGAGTTTGTAACAGCTGCTGGGATTACACATGGCATGGATGAACTATACAAAT
AGCATTCGTAGAATTGTAAGTTTAAACTTTCTCATACTAACTAACGCGCTCTATTTAAATTTTCAGAATT
CCAACTGAGCGCCGGTCGCTACCATTACCAACTTGTCTGGTGTCAAAAATAATAGGGGCCGCTGTCATCA
GAGTAAGTTTAAACTGAGTTCTACTAACTAACGAGTAATATTTAAATTTTCAGCATCTCGCGCCCGTGCC
TCTGACTTCTAAGTCCAATTACTCTTCAACATCCCTACATGCTCTTTCTCCCTGTGCTCCCACCCCCTAT
TTTTGTTATTATCAAAAAACTTCTCTTAATTTCTTTGTTTTTTAGCTTCTTTTAAGTCACCTCTAACAAT
GAAATTGTGTAGATTCAAAAATAGAATTAATTCGTAATAAAAAGTCGAAAAAAATTGTGCTCCCTCCCCC
CATTAATAATAATTCTATCCCAAAATCTACACAATGTTCTGTGTACACTTCTTATGTTTTTTACTTCTGA
TAAATTTTTTTGAAACATCATAGAAAAAACCGCACACAAAATACCTTATCATATGTTACGTTTCAGTTTA
TGACCGCAATTTTTATTTCTTCGCACGTCTGGGCCTCTCATGACGTCAAATCATGCTCATCGTGAAAAAG
TTTTGGAGTATTTTTGGAATTTTTCAATCAAGTGAAAGTTTATGAAATTAATTTTCCTGCTTTTGCTTTT
TGGGGTTTCCCCTATTGTTTGTCAAGATTTCGAGGACGGCGTTTTTCTTGCTAAAATCACAAGTATTGAT
GAGCACGATGCAAGAAAGATCGGAAGAAGGTTTGGGTTTGAGGCTCAGTGGAAGGTGAGTAGAAGTTGAT
AATTTGAAAGTGGAGTAGTGTCTATGGGGTTTTTGCCTTAAATGACAGAATACATTCCCAATATACCAAA
CATAACTGTTTCCTACTAGTCGGCCGTACGGGCCCTTTCGTCTCGCGCGTTTCGGTGATGACGGTGAAAA
CCTCTGACACATGCAGCTCCCGGAGACGGTCACAGCTTGTCTGTAAGCGGATGCCGGGAGCAGACAAGCC
CGTCAGGGCGCGTCAGCGGGTGTTGGCGGGTGTCGGGGCTGGCTTAACTATGCGGCATCAGAGCAGATTG
TACTGAGAGTGCACCATATGCGGTGTGAAATACCGCACAGATGCGTAAGGAGAAAATACCGCATCAGGCG
GCCTTAAGGGCCTCGTGATACGCCTATTTTTATAGGTTAATGTCATGATAATAATGGTTTCTTAGACGTC
AGGTGGCACTTTTCGGGGAAATGTGCGCGGAACCCCTATTTGTTTATTTTTCTAAATACATTCAAATATG
TATCCGCTCATGAGACAATAACCCTGATAAATGCTTCAATAATATTGAAAAAGGAAGAGTATGAGTATTC
AACATTTCCGTGTCGCCCTTATTCCCTTTTTTGCGGCATTTTGCCTTCCTGTTTTTGCTCACCCAGAAAC
GCTGGTGAAAGTAAAAGATGCTGAAGATCAGTTGGGTGCACGAGTGGGTTACATCGAACTGGATCTCAAC
AGCGGTAAGATCCTTGAGAGTTTTCGCCCCGAAGAACGTTTTCCAATGATGAGCACTTTTAAAGTTCTGC
TATGTGGCGCGGTATTATCCCGTATTGACGCCGGGCAAGAGCAACTCGGTCGCCGCATACACTATTCTCA
GAATGACTTGGTTGAGTACTCACCAGTCACAGAAAAGCATCTTACGGATGGCATGACAGTAAGAGAATTA
TGCAGTGCTGCCATAACCATGAGTGATAACACTGCGGCCAACTTACTTCTGACAACGATCGGAGGACCGA
AGGAGCTAACCGCTTTTTTGCACAACATGGGGGATCATGTAACTCGCCTTGATCGTTGGGAACCGGAGCT
GAATGAAGCCATACCAAACGACGAGCGTGACACCACGATGCCTGTAGCAATGGCAACAACGTTGCGCAAA
CTATTAACTGGCGAACTACTTACTCTAGCTTCCCGGCAACAATTAATAGACTGGATGGAGGCGGATAAAG
TTGCAGGACCACTTCTGCGCTCGGCCCTTCCGGCTGGCTGGTTTATTGCTGATAAATCTGGAGCCGGTGA
GCGTGGGTCTCGCGGTATCATTGCAGCACTGGGGCCAGATGGTAAGCCCTCCCGTATCGTAGTTATCTAC
ACGACGGGGAGTCAGGCAACTATGGATGAACGAAATAGACAGATCGCTGAGATAGGTGCCTCACTGATTA
AGCATTGGTAACTGTCAGACCAAGTTTACTCATATATACTTTAGATTGATTTAAAACTTCATTTTTAATT
TAAAAGGATCTAGGTGAAGATCCTTTTTGATAATCTCATGACCAAAATCCCTTAACGTGAGTTTTCGTTC
CACTGAGCGTCAGACCCCGTAGAAAAGATCAAAGGATCTTCTTGAGATCCTTTTTTTCTGCGCGTAATCT
GCTGCTTGCAAACAAAAAAACCACCGCTACCAGCGGTGGTTTGTTTGCCGGATCAAGAGCTACCAACTCT
TTTTCCGAAGGTAACTGGCTTCAGCAGAGCGCAGATACCAAATACTGTCCTTCTAGTGTAGCCGTAGTTA
GGCCACCACTTCAAGAACTCTGTAGCACCGCCTACATACCTCGCTCTGCTAATCCTGTTACCAGTGGCTG
CTGCCAGTGGCGATAAGTCGTGTCTTACCGGGTTGGACTCAAGACGATAGTTACCGGATAAGGCGCAGCG
GTCGGGCTGAACGGGGGGTTCGTGCACACAGCCCAGCTTGGAGCGAACGACCTACACCGAACTGAGATAC
CTACAGCGTGAGCATTGAGAAAGCGCCACGCTTCCCGAAGGGAGAAAGGCGGACAGGTATCCGGTAAGCG
GCAGGGTCGGAACAGGAGAGCGCACGAGGGAGCTTCCAGGGGGAAACGCCTGGTATCTTTATAGTCCTGT
CGGGTTTCGCCACCTCTGACTTGAGCGTCGATTTTTGTGATGCTCGTCAGGGGGGCGGAGCCTATGGAAA
AACGCCAGCAACGCGGCCTTTTTACGGTTCCTGGCCTTTTGCTGGCCTTTTGCTCACATGTTCTTTCCTG
CGTTATCCCCTGATTCTGTGGATAACCGTATTACCGCCTTTGAGTGAGCTGATACCGCTCGCCGCAGCCG
AACGACCGAGCGCAGCGAGTCAGTGAGCGAGGAAGCGGAAGAGCGCCCAATACGCAAACCGCCTCTCCCC
GCGCGTTGGCCGATTCATTAATGCAGCTGGCACGACAGGTTTCCCGACTGGAAAGCGGGCAGTGAGCGCA
ACGCAATTAATGTGAGTTAGCTCACTCATTAGGCACCCCAGGCTTTACACTTTATGCTTCCGGCTCGTAT
GTTGTGTGGAATTGTGAGCGGATAACAATTTCACACAGGAAACAGCTATGACCATGATTACGCCAAGCTT
GCATGCCTGCAGGTCGACTCTAGAGGATCCCCAATTCTTGAGACTTCCACTATCTTCTCTGGCACCCTCC
ACTACGCGTAGGCGTCTCTCGCTTCGTGTATTCCCGGGAAGCCGGGTTCCCGTCTCTCCCGCCGCTGCCG
CTGCCGCACACAGCTTTACACCTCGTAGAATCCCCAAAGAGGGGCGTGGCTTGCGGGTGCCAACATCCTC
CTGCCGAGGAAGAAGCAGGCACTCATCACTCGCATCATCAACCTCGGGATTGGCCAAAGGACCCAAAGGT
ATGTTTCGAATGATACTAACATAACATAGAACATTTTCAGGAGGACCCTTGGAGGGTACCGAGCTCAGAA
AAA
