>Addgene plasmid #1526 | L2946 | addgene partial sequence | sequence record 16666 | 1526_m13reverse
GTGCTGCGGTCGACTCTAGAGGATCCCCAATTCTTGAGACTTCCACTATCTTCTCTGGCACCCTCCACTA
CGCGTAGGCGTCTCTCGCTTCGTGTATTCCCGGGAAGCCGGGTTCCCGTCTCTCCCGCCGCTGCCGCTGC
CGCACACAGCTTTACACCTCGTAGAATCCCCAAAGAGGGGCGTGGCTTGCGGGTGCCAACATCCTCCTGC
CGAGGAAGAAGCAGGCACTCATCACTCGCATCATCAACCTCGGGATTGGCCAAAGGACCCAAAGGTATGT
TTCGAATGATACTAACATAACATAGAACATTTTCAGGAGGACCCTTGGAGGGTACCGAGCTCAGAAAAAA
TGACTGCTCCAAAGAAGAAGCGTAAGGTACCGGTAGAAAAAATGAGTAAAGGAGAAGAACTTTTCACTGG
AGTTGTCCCAATTCTTGTTGAATTAGATGGTGATGTTAATGGGCACAAATTTTCTGTCAGTGGAGAGGGT
GAAGGTGATGTAACATACGGAAAACTTACCCTTAAATTTATTTGCACTACTGGAAAACTACCTGTTCCAT
GGGTAAGTTTAAACATATATATACTAACTAACCCTGATTATTTAAATTTTCAGCCAACACTTGTCACTAC
TTTCGCTTATGGTCTTCAATGCTTCGCCAGATACCCAGATCATATGAAACAGCATGACTTTTTCAAGAGT
GCCATGCCCGAAGGTTATGTACAGGAAAGAACTATATTTTTCAAAGATGACGGGAACTACAAGACACGTA
AGTTTAAACAGTTCGGTACTAACTAACCATACATATTTAAATTTTCAGGTGCTGAAGTCAAGTTTGAAGG
TGATACCCTTGTTAATAGAATCGAGTTAAAAGGTATTGATTTTAAAGAAGATGGAAACATTCTTGGACAC
AAATTGGAATACAACTATAACTCACACAATGTATACATCATGGCAGACAAACAAAAGAATGGAATCAAAG
TTGTAAGTTNAACATGANTTTACTANCTAACTAATCTGATTTAAATTTTCANAACTTCAAATTAGACCCC
ACCATNGAANATGGAAGCGTTCACTAGCANACCNTTNTCAACAAAATACNCCANTGGGNGANGGCCTGTC
TTTTACCANAAANCATTACTGTCCNCCAATNTGNCCTTTCAAAANTCCAAGAAAAANAACNCNTGGNCCT
NTGAATTTGAAACCGGGGGNATACNNGGGCNGGAAAACNACAAANNCCTCNGNAATGNAGTTTAACNTNC
CAACAAAANCCCCTTTTANTTTAAANTCCAGGAGCNNGCCNNATANNTTNGNGGGNAAAAAGGNCCNCCC
CCAAAATTANGTTCCNAANANAATTNNTTCCCCCNCNCCCNNNN
